Addgene plasmid #87261: HA-HIF1α P402A/P564A/N803A-pcDNA3
Purpose: HIF1a P402A/P564A/N803A mutant
Depositing lab: William Kaelin. Depositing organization: Dana-Farber Cancer Institute. Publication: The hypoxia-inducible factor 2alpha N-terminal and C-terminal transactivation domains cooperate to promote renal tumorigenesis in vivo. Yan Q, Bartz S, Mao M, Li L, Kaelin WG. Mol Cell Biol. 2007 Mar . 27(6):2092-102. 10.1128/MCB.01514-06 PubMed 17220275.
Backbone
  Vector backbone: pcDNA3.0
  Backbone manufacturer: Invitrogen
  Backbone size w/o insert (bp): 5433
  Vector type: Mammalian Expression
  Selectable markers: Neomycin (select with G418)
Growth in bacteria
  Bacterial resistance: Ampicillin, 100 μg/mL
  Growth temperature: 37°C
  Growth strain: DH5alpha
  Copy number: Unknown
Gene/Insert
  Gene/Insert name: Hypoxia inducible factor 1 alpha (alt name: HIF1a)
  Species: H. sapiens (human)
  Insert size (bp): 2505
  Mutation: P402A/P564A/N803A
  GenBank ID: NM_001530
  Entrez Gene: HIF1A (a.k.a. HIF-1-alpha, HIF-1A, HIF-1alpha, HIF1, HIF1-ALPHA, MOP1, PASD8, bHLHe78)
  Tag / fusion protein: HA (N terminal on backbone)
Terms and licenses: Academic/Nonprofit Terms; Industry Terms: Not Available to Industry
Depositor comments: pcDNA3.0-HA-HIF1α P402A/P564A/N803A was made from pcDNA3.0-HA-HIF1α P402A/P564A ( Addgene (Plasmid #18955) using the QuikChange site-directed mutagenesis kit (Stratagene)
How to cite: HA-HIF1α P402A/P564A/N803A-pcDNA3 was a gift from William Kaelin (Addgene plasmid # 87261)
