[The description below was written by a language model from this plasmid's Addgene catalogue record and pLannotate feature annotations shown in this document.]
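Description:
HA-HIF1α P402A/P564A/N803A-pcDNA3 is a mammalian expression plasmid built on the Invitrogen pcDNA3.0 backbone, carrying human hypoxia-inducible factor 1 alpha (HIF1A) with three point substitutions and an N-terminal HA epitope tag. The sequenced construct is about 7.9 kb. It is propagated in E. coli through a high-copy ColE1/pUC-type origin with ampicillin selection (AmpR under its own bla promoter), and it also contains an f1 origin for single-stranded DNA production. For selection in mammalian cells, an SV40 enhancer/early promoter drives the neomycin phosphotransferase gene, terminated by an SV40 polyadenylation signal, allowing G418 selection of stable transfectants.

The HIF1A open reading frame sits downstream of the CMV immediate-early enhancer and promoter and is followed by the bovine growth hormone polyadenylation signal. Flanking T7 and SP6 promoters permit in vitro transcription or sequencing across the insert. The HA tag is listed in the catalogue fields but is not separately annotated in the feature table; it presumably lies in the short interval between the T7 promoter and the annotated coding sequence. A few small annotated fragments (HIV-1 LTR, ble, lacI, bom) appear to be partial matches to backbone sequence rather than functional elements.

From general knowledge of HIF biology, P402 and P564 are the prolyl hydroxylation sites that target HIF1α for VHL-dependent degradation under normoxia, and N803 is the asparaginyl hydroxylation site that restrains C-terminal transactivation domain activity. Changing all three to alanine should therefore yield a stabilised, constitutively active protein independent of oxygen levels. According to the depositor, the construct was derived from the P402A/P564A double mutant by site-directed mutagenesis. The record states its purpose only as providing this mutant.
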