Features (pLannotate 1.2.2; 21 found; start..end, strand, type, name):
    151..530     +  enhancer       CMV enhancer: human cytomegalovirus immediate early enhancer
    531..734     +  promoter       CMV promoter: human cytomegalovirus (CMV) immediate early promoter
    730..763     +  LTR            5' LTR (truncated) (fragment): truncated 5' long terminal repeat (LTR) from HIV-1
    779..797     +  promoter       T7 promoter: promoter for bacteriophage T7 RNA polymerase
    859..3336    +  CDS            HIF1A: HIF1A_HUMAN - Also known as BHLHE78, MOP1 From Homo sapiens (Human).
   3400..3418    -  promoter       SP6 promoter: promoter for bacteriophage SP6 RNA polymerase
   3444..3668    +  polyA_signal   bGH poly(A) signal: bovine growth hormone polyadenylation signal
   3672..3693    +  promoter       SV40 promoter (fragment): SV40 enhancer and early promoter
   3714..4142    +  rep_origin     f1 ori (sequence partly withheld): f1 bacteriophage origin of replication; arrow indicates direction of (+) strand synthesis
   4156..4485    +  promoter       SV40 promoter: SV40 enhancer and early promoter
   4552..5343    +  CDS            neo: KKA2_KLEPN - Also known as kan, nptII. Experimental evidence at protein level: Swiss-Prot protein existence level 1. Resistance to kanamycin, neomycin, paromomycin, ribostamycin, butirosin and gentamicin B. From Klebsiella pneumoniae.
   5367..5525    +  CDS            ble (fragment): BLE_KLEPN - Experimental evidence at protein level: Swiss-Prot protein existence level 1. Binding protein with a strong affinity to the bleomycin family of antibiotics. Binds to CL990; an antimitotic-antibiotic compound. From Klebsiella pneumoniae.
   5520..5641    +  polyA_signal   SV40 poly(A) signal: SV40 polyadenylation signal
   5714..5730    -  protein_bind   lac operator: The lac repressor binds to the lac operator to inhibit transcription in E. coli. This inhibition can be relieved by adding lactose or isopropyl-β-D-thiogalactopyranoside (IPTG). lac repressor encoded by lacI
   5738..5768    -  promoter       lac promoter: promoter for the E. coli lac operon
   5783..5804    -  protein_bind   CAP binding site: CAP binding activates transcription in the presence of cAMP. E. coli catabolite activator protein
   5817..5909    -  CDS            lacI (fragment): lac repressor; lacI; The lac repressor binds to the lac operator to inhibit transcription in E. coli. This inhibition can be relieved by adding lactose or isopropyl-β-D-thiogalactopyranoside (IPTG).
   6092..6680    -  rep_origin     ori: high-copy-number ColE1/pMB1/pBR322/pUC origin of replication
   6851..7711    -  CDS            AmpR: β-lactamase; bla; confers resistance to ampicillin, carbenicillin, and related antibiotics
   7712..7816    -  promoter       AmpR promoter: bla
   7875..7927    -  misc_feature   bom (fragment): basis of mobility region from pBR322
>Addgene plasmid #87261 | HA-HIF1α P402A/P564A/N803A-pcDNA3 | addgene full sequence | sequence record 275563 | Addgene NGS Result
TCCCTGCTTGTGTGTTGGAGGTCGCTGAGTAGTGCGCGAGCAAAATTTAAGCTACAACAAGGCAAGGCTT
GACCGACAATTGCATGAAGAATCTGCTTAGGGTTAGGCGTTTTGCGCTGCTTCGCGATGTACGGGCCAGA
TATACGCGTTGACATTGATTATTGACTAGTTATTAATAGTAATCAATTACGGGGTCATTAGTTCATAGCC
CATATATGGAGTTCCGCGTTACATAACTTACGGTAAATGGCCCGCCTGGCTGACCGCCCAACGACCCCCG
CCCATTGACGTCAATAATGACGTATGTTCCCATAGTAACGCCAATAGGGACTTTCCATTGACGTCAATGG
GTGGAGTATTTACGGTAAACTGCCCACTTGGCAGTACATCAAGTGTATCATATGCCAAGTACGCCCCCTA
TTGACGTCAATGACGGTAAATGGCCCGCCTGGCATTATGCCCAGTACATGACCTTATGGGACTTTCCTAC
TTGGCAGTACATCTACGTATTAGTCATCGCTATTACCATGGTGATGCGGTTTTGGCAGTACATCAATGGG
CGTGGATAGCGGTTTGACTCACGGGGATTTCCAAGTCTCCACCCCATTGACGTCAATGGGAGTTTGTTTT
GGCACCAAAATCAACGGGACTTTCCAAAATGTCGTAACAACTCCGCCCCATTGACGCAAATGGGCGGTAG
GCGTGTACGGTGGGAGGTCTATATAAGCAGAGCTCTCTGGCTAACTAGAGAACCCACTGCTTACTGGCTT
ATCGAAATTAATACGACTCACTATAGGGAGACCCAAGCTTGCCACCATGTATCCATATGATGTTCCAGAT
TATGCTGGATCCGCCACCATGGAGGGCGCCGGCGGCGCGAACGACAAGAAAAAGATAAGTTCTGAACGTC
GAAAAGAAAAGTCTCGAGATGCAGCCAGATCTCGGCGAAGTAAAGAATCTGAAGTTTTTTATGAGCTTGC
TCATCAGTTGCCACTTCCACATAATGTGAGTTCGCATCTTGATAAGGCCTCTGTGATGAGGCTTACCATC
AGCTATTTGCGTGTGAGGAAACTTCTGGATGCTGGTGATTTGGATATTGAAGATGACATGAAAGCACAGA
TGAATTGCTTTTATTTGAAAGCCTTGGATGGTTTTGTTATGGTTCTCACAGATGATGGTGACATGATTTA
CATTTCTGATAATGTGAACAAATACATGGGATTAACTCAGTTTGAACTAACTGGACACAGTGTGTTTGAT
TTTACTCATCCATGTGACCATGAGGAAATGAGAGAAATGCTTACACACAGAAATGGCCTTGTGAAAAAGG
GTAAAGAACAAAACACACAGCGAAGCTTTTTTCTCAGAATGAAGTGTACCCTAACTAGCCGAGGAAGAAC
TATGAACATAAAGTCTGCAACATGGAAGGTATTGCACTGCACAGGCCACATTCACGTATATGATACCAAC
AGTAACCAACCTCAGTGTGGGTATAAGAAACCACCTATGACCTGCTTGGTGCTGATTTGTGAACCCATTC
CTCACCCATCAAATATTGAAATTCCTTTAGATAGCAAGACTTTCCTCAGTCGACACAGCCTGGATATGAA
ATTTTCTTATTGTGATGAAAGAATTACCGAATTGATGGGATATGAGCCAGAAGAACTTTTAGGCCGCTCA
ATTTATGAATATTATCATGCTTTGGACTCTGATCATCTGACCAAAACTCATCATGATATGTTTACTAAAG
GACAAGTCACCACAGGACAGTACAGGATGCTTGCCAAAAGAGGTGGATATGTCTGGGTTGAAACTCAAGC
AACTGTCATATATAACACCAAGAATTCTCAACCACAGTGCATTGTATGTGTGAATTACGTTGTGAGTGGT
ATTATTCAGCACGACTTGATTTTCTCCCTTCAACAAACAGAATGTGTCCTTAAACCGGTTGAATCTTCAG
ATATGAAAATGACTCAGCTATTCACCAAAGTTGAATCAGAAGATACAAGTAGCCTCTTTGACAAACTTAA
GAAGGAACCTGATGCTTTAACTTTGCTGGCCGCAGCCGCTGGAGACACAATCATATCTTTAGATTTTGGC
AGCAACGACACAGAAACTGATGACCAGCAACTTGAGGAAGTACCATTATATAATGATGTAATGCTCCCCT
CACCCAACGAAAAATTACAGAATATAAATTTGGCAATGTCTCCATTACCCACCGCTGAAACGCCAAAGCC
ACTTCGAAGTAGTGCTGACCCTGCACTCAATCAAGAAGTTGCATTAAAATTAGAACCAAATCCAGAGTCA
CTGGAACTTTCTTTTACCATGCCCCAGATTCAGGATCAGACACCTAGTCCTTCCGATGGAAGCACTAGAC
AAAGTTCACCTGAGCCTAATAGTCCCAGTGAATATTGTTTTTATGTGGATAGTGATATGGTCAATGAATT
CAAGTTGGAATTGGTAGAAAAACTTTTTGCTGAAGACACAGAAGCAAAGAACCCATTTTCTACTCAGGAC
ACAGATTTAGACTTGGAGATGTTAGCTGCTTATATCCCAATGGATGATGACTTCCAGTTACGTTCCTTCG
ATCAGTTGTCACCATTAGAAAGCAGTTCCGCAAGCCCTGAAAGCGCAAGTCCTCAAAGCACAGTTACAGT
ATTCCAGCAGACTCAAATACAAGAACCTACTGCTAATGCCACCACTACCACTGCCACCACTGATGAATTA
AAAACAGTGACAAAAGACCGTATGGAAGACATTAAAATATTGATTGCATCTCCATCTCCTACCCACATAC
ATAAAGAAACTACTAGTGCCACATCATCACCATATAGAGATACTCAAAGTCGGACAGCCTCACCAAACAG
AGCAGGAAAAGGAGTCATAGAACAGACAGAAAAATCTCATCCAAGAAGCCCTAACGTGTTATCTGTCGCT
TTGAGTCAAAGAACTACAGTTCCTGAGGAAGAACTAAATCCAAAGATACTAGCTTTGCAGAATGCTCAGA
GAAAGCGAAAAATGGAACATGATGGTTCACTTTTTCAAGCAGTAGGAATTGGAACATTATTACAGCAGCC
AGACGATCATGCAGCTACTACATCACTTTCTTGGAAACGTGTAAAAGGATGCAAATCTAGTGAACAGAAT
GGAATGGAGCAAAAGACAATTATTTTAATACCCTCTGATTTAGCATGTAGACTGCTGGGGCAATCAATGG
ATGAAAGTGGATTACCACAGCTGACCAGTTATGATTGTGAAGTTGCTGCTCCTATACAAGGCAGCAGAAA
CCTACTGCAGGGTGAAGAATTACTCAGAGCTTTGGATCAAGTTAACTGACAATTCTGCAGATATCCATCA
CACTGGCGGCCGCTCGAGCATGCATCTAGAGGGCCCTATTCTATAGTGTCACCTAAATGCTAGAGCTCGC
TGATCAGCCTCGACTGTGCCTTCTAGTTGCCAGCCATCTGTTGTTTGCCCCTCCCCCGTGCCTTCCTTGA
CCCTGGAAGGTGCCACTCCCACTGTCCTTTCCTAATAAAATGAGGAAATTGCATCGCATTGTCTGAGTAG
GTGTCATTCTATTCTGGGGGGTGGGGTGGGGCAGGACAGCAAGGGGGAGGATTGGGAAGACAATAGCAGG
CATGCTGGGGATGCGGTGGGCTCTATGGCTTCTGAGGCGGAAAGAACCAGCTGGGGCTCTAGGGGGTATC
CCC
[124 nt withheld, positions 3714-3837]
C
[91 nt withheld, positions 3839-3929]
A
[49 nt withheld, positions 3931-3979]
CCTTTGACGTTGGAGTCCACGTTCTTT
[37 nt withheld, positions 4007-4043]
ACCCTATCTCGGTCTATTCTTTTGATTTATAAGGGATTTTGCCGATTTCGGCCTATTGGTTAAAAAATGA
GCTGATTTAACAAAAATTTAACGCGAATTAATTCTGTGGAATGTGTGTCAGTTAGGGTGTGGAAAGTCCC
CAGGCTCCCCAGCAGGCAGAAGTATGCAAAGCATGCATCTCAATTAGTCAGCAACCAGGTGTGGAAAGTC
CCCAGGCTCCCCAGCAGGCAGAAGTATGCAAAGCATGCATCTCAATTAGTCAGCAACCATAGTCCCGCCC
CTAACTCCGCCCATCCCGCCCCTAACTCCGCCCAGTTCCGCCCATTCTCCGCCCCATGGCTGACTAATTT
TTTTTATTTATGCAGAGGCCGAGGCCGCCTCTGCCTCTGAGCTATTCCAGAAGTAGTGAGGAGGCTTTTT
TGGAGGCCTAGGCTTTTGCAAAAAGCTCCCGGGAGCTTGTATATCCATTTTCGGATCTGATCAAGAGACA
GGATGAGGATCGTTTCGCATGATTGAACAAGATGGATTGCACGCAGGTTCTCCGGCCGCTTGGGTGGAGA
GGCTATTCGGCTATGACTGGGCACAACAGACAATCGGCTGCTCTGATGCCGCCGTGTTCCGGCTGTCAGC
GCAGGGGCGCCCGGTTCTTTTTGTCAAGACCGACCTGTCCGGTGCCCTGAATGAACTGCAGGACGAGGCA
GCGCGGCTATCGTGGCTGGCCACGACGGGCGTTCCTTGCGCAGCTGTGCTCGACGTTGTCACTGAAGCGG
GAAGGGACTGGCTGCTATTGGGCGAAGTGCCGGGGCAGGATCTCCTGTCATCTCACCTTGCTCCTGCCGA
GAAAGTATCCATCATGGCTGATGCAATGCGGCGGCTGCATACGCTTGATCCGGCTACCTGCCCATTCGAC
CACCAAGCGAAACATCGCATCGAGCGAGCACGTACTCGGATGGAAGCCGGTCTTGTCGATCAGGATGATC
TGGACGAAGAGCATCAGGGGCTCGCGCCAGCCGAACTGTTCGCCAGGCTCAAGGCGCGCATGCCCGACGG
CGAGGATCTCGTCGTGACCCATGGCGATGCCTGCTTGCCGAATATCATGGTGGAAAATGGCCGCTTTTCT
GGATTCATCGACTGTGGCCGGCTGGGTGTGGCGGACCGCTATCAGGACATAGCGTTGGCTACCCGTGATA
TTGCTGAAGAGCTTGGCGGCGAATGGGCTGACCGCTTCCTCGTGCTTTACGGTATCGCCGCTCCCGATTC
GCAGCGCATCGCCTTCTATCGCCTTCTTGACGAGTTCTTCTGAGCGGGACTCTGGGGTTCGAAATGACCG
ACCAAGCGACGCCCAACCTGCCATCACGAGATTTCGATTCCACCGCCGCCTTCTATGAAAGGTTGGGCTT
CGGAATCGTTTTCCGGGACGCCGGCTGGATGATCCTCCAGCGCGGGGATCTCATGCTGGAGTTCTTCGCC
CACCCCAACTTGTTTATTGCAGCTTATAATGGTTACAAATAAAGCAATAGCATCACAAATTTCACAAATA
AAGCATTTTTTTCACTGCATTCTAGTTGTGGTTTGTCCAAACTCATCAATGTATCTTATCATGTCTGTAT
ACCGTCGACCTCTAGCTAGAGCTTGGCGTAATCATGGTCATAGCTGTTTCCTGTGTGAAATTGTTATCCG
CTCACAATTCCACACAACATACGAGCCGGAAGCATAAAGTGTAAAGCCTGGGGTGCCTAATGAGTGAGCT
AACTCACATTAATTGCGTTGCGCTCACTGCCCGCTTTCCAGTCGGGAAACCTGTCGTGCCAGCTGCATTA
ATGAATCGGCCAACGCGCGGGGAGAGGCGGTTTGCGTATTGGGCGCTCTTCCGCTTCCTCGCTCACTGAC
TCGCTGCGCTCGGTCGTTCGGCTGCGGCGAGCGGTATCAGCTCACTCAAAGGCGGTAATACGGTTATCCA
CAGAATCAGGGGATAACGCAGGAAAGAACATGTGAGCAAAAGGCCAGCAAAAGGCCAGGAACCGTAAAAA
GGCCGCGTTGCTGGCGTTTTTCCATAGGCTCCGCCCCCCTGACGAGCATCACAAAAATCGACGCTCAAGT
CAGAGGTGGCGAAACCCGACAGGACTATAAAGATACCAGGCGTTTCCCCCTGGAAGCTCCCTCGTGCGCT
CTCCTGTTCCGACCCTGCCGCTTACCGGATACCTGTCCGCCTTTCTCCCTTCGGGAAGCGTGGCGCTTTC
TCATAGCTCACGCTGTAGGTATCTCAGTTCGGTGTAGGTCGTTCGCTCCAAGCTGGGCTGTGTGCACGAA
CCCCCCGTTCAGCCCGACCGCTGCGCCTTATCCGGTAACTATCGTCTTGAGTCCAACCCGGTAAGACACG
ACTTATCGCCACTGGCAGCAGCCACTGGTAACAGGATTAGCAGAGCGAGGTATGTAGGCGGTGCTACAGA
GTTCTTGAAGTGGTGGCCTAACTACGGCTACACTAGAAGAACAGTATTTGGTATCTGCGCTCTGCTGAAG
CCAGTTACCTTCGGAAAAAGAGTTGGTAGCTCTTGATCCGGCAAACAAACCACCGCTGGTAGCGGTGGTT
TTTTTGTTTGCAAGCAGCAGATTACGCGCAGAAAAAAAGGATCTCAAGAAGATCCTTTGATCTTTTCTAC
GGGGTCTGACGCTCAGTGGAACGAAAACTCACGTTAAGGGATTTTGGTCATGAGATTATCAAAAAGGATC
TTCACCTAGATCCTTTTAAATTAAAAATGAAGTTTTAAATCAATCTAAAGTATATATGAGTAAACTTGGT
CTGACAGTTACCAATGCTTAATCAGTGAGGCACCTATCTCAGCGATCTGTCTATTTCGTTCATCCATAGT
TGCCTGACTCCCCGTCGTGTAGATAACTACGATACGGGAGGGCTTACCATCTGGCCCCAGTGCTGCAATG
ATACCGCGAGACCCACGCTCACCGGCTCCAGATTTATCAGCAATAAACCAGCCAGCCGGAAGGGCCGAGC
GCAGAAGTGGTCCTGCAACTTTATCCGCCTCCATCCAGTCTATTAATTGTTGCCGGGAAGCTAGAGTAAG
TAGTTCGCCAGTTAATAGTTTGCGCAACGTTGTTGCCATTGCTACAGGCATCGTGGTGTCACGCTCGTCG
TTTGGTATGGCTTCATTCAGCTCCGGTTCCCAACGATCAAGGCGAGTTACATGATCCCCCATGTTGTGCA
AAAAAGCGGTTAGCTCCTTCGGTCCTCCGATCGTTGTCAGAAGTAAGTTGGCCGCAGTGTTATCACTCAT
GGTTATGGCAGCACTGCATAATTCTCTTACTGTCATGCCATCCGTAAGATGCTTTTCTGTGACTGGTGAG
TACTCAACCAAGTCATTCTGAGAATAGTGTATGCGGCGACCGAGTTGCTCTTGCCCGGCGTCAATACGGG
ATAATACCGCGCCACATAGCAGAACTTTAAAAGTGCTCATCATTGGAAAACGTTCTTCGGGGCGAAAACT
CTCAAGGATCTTACCGCTGTTGAGATCCAGTTCGATGTAACCCACTCGTGCACCCAACTGATCTTCAGCA
TCTTTTACTTTCACCAGCGTTTCTGGGTGAGCAAAAACAGGAAGGCAAAATGCCGCAAAAAAGGGAATAA
GGGCGACACGGAAATGTTGAATACTCATACTCTTCCTTTTTCAATATTATTGAAGCATTTATCAGGGTTA
TTGTCTCATGAGCGGATACATATTTGAATGTATTTAGAAAAATAAACAAATAGGGGTTCCGCGCACATTT
CCCCGAAAAGTGCCACCTGACGTCGACGGATCGGGAGATCTCCCGATCCCCTATGGTGCACTCTCAGTAC
AATCTGCTCTGATGCCGCATAGTTAAGCCAGTATCTGC
